Addgene plasmid #141861: TFORF1656
Purpose: Lentiviral vector for overexpressing transcription factor ORFs with unique 24-bp barcodes. Barcodes facilitate identification of transcription factors in pooled screens.
Depositing lab: Feng Zhang. Depositing organization: Broad Institute. Publication: A transcription factor atlas of directed differentiation. Joung J, Ma S, Tay T, Geiger-Schuller KR, Kirchgatterer PC, Verdine VK, Guo B, Arias-Garcia MA, Allen WE, Singh A, Kuksenko O, Abudayyeh OO, Gootenberg JS, Fu Z, Macrae RK, Buenrostro JD, Regev A, Zhang F. Cell. 2023 Jan 5;186(1):209-229.e26. doi: 10.1016/j.cell.2022.11.026. PubMed 36608654.
Backbone
  Vector backbone: pLX_TRC317
  Backbone manufacturer: Broad Institute Genetic Perturbation Platform
  Backbone size w/o insert (bp): 8264
  Vector type: Mammalian Expression, Lentiviral
  Selectable markers: Puromycin
Growth in bacteria
  Bacterial resistance: Ampicillin, 100 μg/mL
  Growth temperature: 37°C
  Growth strain: NEB Stable
  Copy number: High Copy
Gene/Insert
  Gene/Insert name: SPIB
  Species: H. sapiens (human)
  Insert size (bp): 890
  Entrez Gene: SPIB (a.k.a. SPI-B)
  Promoter: EF1a
  Cloning method: Unknown
  Sequencing primers: 5′ GGGTGGAGACTGAAGTTAGGCCAG; 3′ CACATAGCGTAAAAGGAGCAACATAG
Terms and licenses: Academic/Nonprofit Terms; Industry Terms: Not Available to Industry
Depositor comments: NM_003121,ENST00000595883 . The transcription factor ORF portion of this plasmid was synthesized by Genewiz. Please test multiple small colonies in case of plasmid recombination. To make this collection available in a timely manner, a portion of this collection was not fully sequenced by Addgene. If an Addgene verified full plasmid sequence is not available, please contact us prior to placing an order to request the full sequence.
How to cite: TFORF1656 was a gift from Feng Zhang (Addgene plasmid # 141861 ; http://n2t.net/addgene:141861 ; RRID:Addgene_141861)
