[The description below was written by a language model from this plasmid's Addgene catalogue record and pLannotate feature annotations shown in this document.]
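Description:
TFORF1656 is a lentiviral mammalian expression plasmid built on the pLX_TRC317 backbone and carrying the human transcription factor SPIB as its open reading frame. It belongs to a barcoded collection of transcription factor ORFs. In bacteria it is maintained through a high-copy ColE1/pUC-type origin with ampicillin resistance (AmpR), and it also carries an f1 origin and remnants of a lac/lacZα cloning region flanked by T3 and T7 promoters. The depositor notes that the plasmid can recombine, which is a common concern for LTR-containing vectors.

The viral portion follows a third-generation, self-inactivating design. An RSV promoter drives a truncated HIV-1 5' LTR, followed by the Ψ packaging signal, a gag fragment, the Rev response element and a cPPT/CTS, and the unit ends in a ΔU3 3' LTR with an SV40 poly(A) signal downstream. Two expression units lie between the LTRs. An SV40 early promoter drives puromycin N-acetyltransferase for selection of transduced cells, and a strong constitutive EF-1α promoter drives the SPIB coding sequence, with a WPRE downstream to enhance transcript stability and expression. The annotated SPIB CDS is somewhat shorter than the catalogued insert size, and the record describes a unique 24-bp barcode associated with each ORF, although the feature table does not annotate the barcode. A short U6 promoter fragment is called just after the ORF.

SPIB is an Ets-family activator that binds PU-box motifs and is linked to plasmacytoid dendritic cell and B-cell development. The construct is intended for stable overexpression of this factor, including in pooled screens where the barcode identifies which transcription factor each cell received.
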