Features (pLannotate 1.2.2; 31 found; start..end, strand, type, name):
      1..227     +  promoter       RSV promoter: Rous sarcoma virus enhancer/promoter
    228..408     +  LTR            5' LTR (truncated): truncated 5' long terminal repeat (LTR) from HIV-1
    455..580     +  misc_feature   HIV-1 Ψ: packaging signal of human immunodeficiency virus type 1
    564..927     +  CDS            HIV-1 gag (fragment): gag protein from human immunodeficiency virus 1; gag
   1073..1306    +  misc_feature   RRE: The Rev response element (RRE) of HIV-1 allows for Rev-dependent mRNA export from the nucleus to the cytoplasm.
   1683..1709    +  CDS            Rev (fragment): human immunodeficiency virus 1 (HIV-1) Rev protein; rev; enhances nuclear export of unspliced and incompletely spliced viral mRNAs
   1716..1739    +  promoter       SV40 promoter (fragment): SV40 early promoter
   1740..1811    +  promoter       SV40 promoter (fragment): SV40 enhancer and early promoter
   1835..1970    +  rep_origin     SV40 ori: SV40 origin of replication
   2016..2612    +  CDS            PuroR (fragment): puromycin N-acetyltransferase; pac from Streptomyces; confers resistance to puromycin
   2661..2778    +  misc_feature   cPPT/CTS: central polypurine tract and central termination sequence of HIV-1
   2843..2909    +  CDS            small t antigen (fragment): SV40 (simian virus 40) small t antigen
   2916..4094    +  promoter       EF-1α promoter: strong constitutive promoter for human elongation factor EF-1α
   4111..4896    +  CDS            SPIB: SPIB_HUMAN - Experimental evidence at protein level: Swiss-Prot protein existence level 1. Sequence specific transcriptional activator which binds to the PU-box, a purine-rich DNA sequence (5'-GAGGAA-3') that can act as a lymphoid-specific enhancer. Promotes development of plasmacytoid dendritic cells (pDCs), also known as type 2 DC precursors (pre-DC2) or natural interferon (IFN)-producing cells. These cells have the capacity to produce large amounts of interferon and block viral replication. May be required for B-cell receptor (BCR) signaling, which is necessary for normal B-cell development
   4912..4965    +  promoter       U6 promoter (fragment): RNA polymerase III promoter for human U6 snRNA
   5007..5595    +  misc_feature   WPRE: woodchuck hepatitis virus posttranscriptional regulatory element
   5646..5665    +  misc_feature   cPPT/CTS (fragment): central polypurine tract and central termination sequence of HIV-1
   5667..5900    +  LTR            3' LTR (ΔU3): self-inactivating 3' long terminal repeat (LTR) from HIV-1
   5978..6099    +  polyA_signal   SV40 poly(A) signal: SV40 polyadenylation signal
   6139..6274    +  rep_origin     SV40 ori: SV40 origin of replication
   6295..6313    -  promoter       T7 promoter: promoter for bacteriophage T7 RNA polymerase
   6321..6476    +  CDS            lacZα (fragment): LacZα fragment of β-galactosidase; lacZ fragment
   6481..6909    +  rep_origin     f1 ori (sequence partly withheld): f1 bacteriophage origin of replication; arrow indicates direction of (+) strand synthesis
   6962..7066    +  promoter       AmpR promoter: bla
   7067..7927    +  CDS            AmpR: β-lactamase; bla; confers resistance to ampicillin, carbenicillin, and related antibiotics
   8098..8686    +  rep_origin     ori: high-copy-number ColE1/pMB1/pBR322/pUC origin of replication
   8869..8961    +  CDS            lacI (fragment): lac repressor; lacI; The lac repressor binds to the lac operator to inhibit transcription in E. coli. This inhibition can be relieved by adding lactose or isopropyl-β-D-thiogalactopyranoside (IPTG).
   8974..8995    +  protein_bind   CAP binding site: CAP binding activates transcription in the presence of cAMP. E. coli catabolite activator protein
   9010..9040    +  promoter       lac promoter: promoter for the E. coli lac operon
   9048..9064    +  protein_bind   lac operator: The lac repressor binds to the lac operator to inhibit transcription in E. coli. This inhibition can be relieved by adding lactose or isopropyl-β-D-thiogalactopyranoside (IPTG). lac repressor encoded by lacI
   9109..9127    +  promoter       T3 promoter: promoter for bacteriophage T3 RNA polymerase
>Addgene plasmid #141861 | TFORF1656 | addgene full sequence | sequence record 389797 | Addgene NGS Result
TGTAGTCTTATGCAATACTCTTGTAGTCTTGCAACATGGTAACGATGAGTTAGCAACATGCCTTACAAGG
AGAGAAAAAGCACCGTGCATGCCGATTGGTGGAAGTAAGGTGGTACGATCGTGCCTTATTAGGAAGGCAA
CAGACGGGTCTGACATGGATTGGACGAACCACTGAATTGCCGCATTGCAGAGATATTGTATTTAAGTGCC
TAGCTCGATACATAAACGGGTCTCTCTGGTTAGACCAGATCTGAGCCTGGGAGCTCTCTGGCTAACTAGG
GAACCCACTGCTTAAGCCTCAATAAAGCTTGCCTTGAGTGCTTCAAGTAGTGTGTGCCCGTCTGTTGTGT
GACTCTGGTAACTAGAGATCCCTCAGACCCTTTTAGTCAGTGTGGAAAATCTCTAGCAGTGGCGCCCGAA
CAGGGACTTGAAAGCGAAAGGGAAACCAGAGGAGCTCTCTCGACGCAGGACTCGGCTTGCTGAAGCGCGC
ACGGCAAGAGGCGAGGGGCGGCGACTGGTGAGTACGCCAAAAATTTTGACTAGCGGAGGCTAGAAGGAGA
GAGATGGGTGCGAGAGCGTCAGTATTAAGCGGGGGAGAATTAGATCGCGATGGGAAAAAATTCGGTTAAG
GCCAGGGGGAAAGAAAAAATATAAATTAAAACATATAGTATGGGCAAGCAGGGAGCTAGAACGATTCGCA
GTTAATCCTGGCCTGTTAGAAACATCAGAAGGCTGTAGACAAATACTGGGACAGCTACAACCATCCCTTC
AGACAGGATCAGAAGAACTTAGATCATTATATAATACAGTAGCAACCCTCTATTGTGTGCATCAAAGGAT
AGAGATAAAAGACACCAAGGAAGCTTTAGACAAGATAGAGGAAGAGCAAAACAAAAGTAAGACCACCGCA
CAGCAAGCGGCCGCTGATCTTCAGACCTGGAGGAGGAGATATGAGGGACAATTGGAGAAGTGAATTATAT
AAATATAAAGTAGTAAAAATTGAACCATTAGGAGTAGCACCCACCAAGGCAAAGAGAAGAGTGGTGCAGA
GAGAAAAAAGAGCAGTGGGAATAGGAGCTTTGTTCCTTGGGTTCTTGGGAGCAGCAGGAAGCACTATGGG
CGCAGCGTCAATGACGCTGACGGTACAGGCCAGACAATTATTGTCTGGTATAGTGCAGCAGCAGAACAAT
TTGCTGAGGGCTATTGAGGCGCAACAGCATCTGTTGCAACTCACAGTCTGGGGCATCAAGCAGCTCCAGG
CAAGAATCCTGGCTGTGGAAAGATACCTAAAGGATCAACAGCTCCTGGGGATTTGGGGTTGCTCTGGAAA
ACTCATTTGCACCACTGCTGTGCCTTGGAATGCTAGTTGGAGTAATAAATCTCTGGAACAGATTTGGAAT
CACACGACCTGGATGGAGTGGGACAGAGAAATTAACAATTACACAAGCTTAATACACTCCTTAATTGAAG
AATCGCAAAACCAGCAAGAAAAGAATGAACAAGAATTATTGGAATTAGATAAATGGGCAAGTTTGTGGAA
TTGGTTTAACATAACAAATTGGCTGTGGTATATAAAATTATTCATAATGATAGTAGGAGGCTTGGTAGGT
TTAAGAATAGTTTTTGCTGTACTTTCTATAGTGAATAGAGTTAGGCAGGGATATTCACCATTATCGTTTC
AGACCCACCTCCCAACCCCGAGGGGACCCATGCATTGCATCTCAATTAGTCAGCAACCAGGTGTGGAAAG
TCCCCAGGCTCCCCAGCAGGCAGAAGTATGCAAAGCATGCGTCTCAATTAGTCAGCAACCATAGTCCCGC
CCCTAACTCCGCCCATCCCGCCCCTAACTCCGCCCAGTTCCGCCCATTCTCCGCCCCATGGCTGACTAAT
TTTTTTTATTTATGCAGAGGCCGAGGCCGCCTCGGCCTCTGAGCTATTCCAGAAGTAGTGAGGAGGCTTT
TTTGGAGGCCTAGGCTTTTGCAAAAAGCTTTCTAGAGGTACCACCGGAGCTTACCATGACCGAGTACAAG
CCCACGGTGCGCCTCGCCACCCGCGACGACGTCCCCAGGGCCGTACGCACCCTCGCCGCCGCGTTCGCCG
ACTACCCCGCCACGCGCCACACCGTCGATCCGGACCGCCACATCGAGCGGGTCACCGAGCTGCAAGAACT
CTTCCTCACGCGCGTCGGGCTCGACATCGGCAAGGTGTGGGTCGCGGACGACGGCGCCGCCGTGGCGGTC
TGGACCACGCCGGAGAGCGTCGAAGCGGGGGCGGTGTTCGCCGAGATCGGCCCGCGCATGGCCGAGTTGA
GCGGTTCCCGGCTGGCCGCGCAGCAACAGATGGAAGGCCTCCTGGCGCCGCACCGGCCCAAGGAGCCCGC
GTGGTTCCTGGCCACCGTCGGCGTCTCGCCCGACCACCAGGGCAAGGGTCTGGGCAGCGCCGTCGTGCTC
CCCGGAGTGGAGGCGGCCGAGCGCGCCGGGGTGCCCGCCTTCCTGGAGACCTCCGCGCCCCGCAACCTCC
CCTTCTACGAGCGGCTCGGCTTCACCGTCACCGCCGACGTCGAGGTGCCCGAAGGACCGCGCACCTGGTG
CATGACCCGCAAGCCCGGTGCCAGTTAACGAATTCTAGATCTTGAGACAAATGGCAGTATTCATCCACAA
TTTTAAAAGAAAAGGGGGGATTGGGGGGTACAGTGCAGGGGAAAGAATAGTAGACATAATAGCAACAGAC
ATACAAACTAAAGAATTACAAAAACAAATTACAAAAATTCAAAATTTTCGGGTTTATTACAGGGACAGCA
GAGATCCACTTTGGCGCCGGCTCGAGGCCTGCAGGTGCAAAGATGGATAAAGTTTTAAACAGAGAGGAAT
CTTTGCAGCTAATGGACCTTCTAGGTCTTGAAAGGAGTGGGAATTGGCTCCGGTGCCCGTCAGTGGGCAG
AGCGCACATCGCCCACAGTCCCCGAGAAGTTGGGGGGAGGGGTCGGCAATTGAACCGGTGCCTAGAGAAG
GTGGCGCGGGGTAAACTGGGAAAGTGATGTCGTGTACTGGCTCCGCCTTTTTCCCGAGGGTGGGGGAGAA
CCGTATATAAGTGCAGTAGTCGCCGTGAACGTTCTTTTTCGCAACGGGTTTGCCGCCAGAACACAGGTAA
GTGCCGTGTGTGGTTCCCGCGGGCCTGGCCTCTTTACGGGTTATGGCCCTTGCGTGCCTTGAATTACTTC
CACCTGGCTGCAGTACGTGATTCTTGATCCCGAGCTTCGGGTTGGAAGTGGGTGGGAGAGTTCGAGGCCT
TGCGCTTAAGGAGCCCCTTCGCCTCGTGCTTGAGTTGAGGCCTGGCCTGGGCGCTGGGGCCGCCGCGTGC
GAATCTGGTGGCACCTTCGCGCCTGTCTCGCTGCTTTCGATAAGTCTCTAGCCATTTAAAATTTTTGATG
ACCTGCTGCGACGCTTTTTTTCTGGCAAGATAGTCTTGTAAATGCGGGCCAAGATCTGCACACTGGTATT
TCGGTTTTTGGGGCCGCGGGCGGCGACGGGGCCCGTGCGTCCCAGCGCACATGTTCGGCGAGGCGGGGCC
TGCGAGCGCGGCCACCGAGAATCGGACGGGGGTAGTCTCAAGCTGGCCGGCCTGCTCTGGTGCCTGGCCT
CGCGCCGCCGTGTATCGCCCCGCCCTGGGCGGCAAGGCTGGCCCGGTCGGCACCAGTTGCGTGAGCGGAA
AGATGGCCGCTTCCCGGCCCTGCTGCAGGGAGCTCAAAATGGAGGACGCGGCGCTCGGGAGAGCGGGCGG
GTGAGTCACCCACACAAAGGAAAAGGGCCTTTCCGTCCTCAGCCGTCGCTTCATGTGACTCCACGGAGTA
CCGGGCGCCGTCCAGGCACCTCGATTAGTTCTCGAGCTTTTGGAGTACGTCGTCTTTAGGTTGGGGGGAG
GGGTTTTATGCGATGGAGTTTCCCCACACTGAGTGGGTGGAGACTGAAGTTAGGCCAGCTTGGCACTTGA
TGTAATTCTCCTTGGAATTTGCCCTTTTTGAGTTTGGATCTTGGTTCATTCTCAAGCCTCAGACAGTGGT
TCAAAGTTTTTTTCTTCCATTTCAGGTGTCGTGAGGCTAGCACCGCCACCATGCTCGCCCTGGAGGCTGC
ACAGCTCGACGGGCCACACTTCAGCTGTCTGTACCCAGATGGCGTCTTCTATGACCTGGACAGCTGCAAG
CATTCCAGCTACCCTGATTCAGAGGGGGCTCCTGACTCCCTGTGGGACTGGACTGTGGCCCCACCTGTCC
CAGCCACCCCCTATGAAGCCTTCGACCCGGCAGCAGCCGCTTTTAGCCACCCCCAGGCTGCCCAGCTCTG
CTACGAACCCCCCACCTACAGCCCTGCAGGGAACCTCGAACTGGCCCCCAGCCTGGAGGCCCCGGGGCCT
GGCCTCCCTGCATACCCCACGGAGAACTTCGCTAGCCAGACCCTGGTTCCCCCGGCATATGCCCCGTACC
CCAGCCCTGTGCTATCAGAGGAGGAAGACTTACCGTTGGACAGCCCTGCCCTGGAGGTCTCGGACAGCGA
GTCGGATGAGGCCCTCGTGGCTGGCCCCGAGGGGAAGGGATCCGAGGCAGGGACTCGCAAGAAGCTGCGC
CTGTACCAGTTCCTGCTGGGGCTACTGACGCGCGGGGACATGCGTGAGTGCGTGTGGTGGGTGGAGCCAG
GCGCCGGCGTCTTCCAGTTCTCCTCCAAGCACAAGGAACTCCTGGCGCGCCGCTGGGGCCAGCAGAAGGG
GAACCGCAAGCGCATGACCTACCAGAAGCTGGCGCGCGCCCTCCGAAACTACGCCAAGACCGGCGAGATC
CGCAAGGTCAAGCGCAAGCTCACCTACCAGTTCGACAGCGCGCTGCTGCCTGCAGTCCGCCGGGCCTAGT
AATGAACTAGTCCGTAACTTGAAAGTATTTCGATTTCTTGGCTTTATATATCTTGTGGAAAGGACGAGAC
GAATAGTAGGTTCTTCGATCGACGCGTTAAGTCGACAATCAACCTCTGGATTACAAAATTTGTGAAAGAT
TGACTGGTATTCTTAACTATGTTGCTCCTTTTACGCTATGTGGATACGCTGCTTTAATGCCTTTGTATCA
TGCTATTGCTTCCCGTATGGCTTTCATTTTCTCCTCCTTGTATAAATCCTGGTTGCTGTCTCTTTATGAG
GAGTTGTGGCCCGTTGTCAGGCAACGTGGCGTGGTGTGCACTGTGTTTGCTGACGCAACCCCCACTGGTT
GGGGCATTGCCACCACCTGTCAGCTCCTTTCCGGGACTTTCGCTTTCCCCCTCCCTATTGCCACGGCGGA
ACTCATCGCCGCCTGCCTTGCCCGCTGCTGGACAGGGGCTCGGCTGTTGGGCACTGACAATTCCGTGGTG
TTGTCGGGGAAATCATCGTCCTTTCCTTGGCTGCTCGCCTGTGTTGCCACCTGGATTCTGCGCGGGACGT
CCTTCTGCTACGTCCCTTCGGCCCTCAATCCAGCGGACCTTCCTTCCCGCGGCCTGCTGCCGGCTCTGCG
GCCTCTTCCGCGTCTTCGCCTTCGCCCTCAGACGAGTCGGATCTCCCTTTGGGCCGCCTCCCCGCGTCGA
CTTTAAGACCAATGACTTACAAGGCAGCTGTAGATCTTAGCCACTTTTTAAAAGAAAAGGGGGGACTGGA
AGGGCTAATTCACTCCCAACGAAGACAAGATCTGCTTTTTGCTTGTACTGGGTCTCTCTGGTTAGACCAG
ATCTGAGCCTGGGAGCTCTCTGGCTAACTAGGGAACCCACTGCTTAAGCCTCAATAAAGCTTGCCTTGAG
TGCTTCAAGTAGTGTGTGCCCGTCTGTTGTGTGACTCTGGTAACTAGAGATCCCTCAGACCCTTTTAGTC
AGTGTGGAAAATCTCTAGCAGTACGTATAGTAGTTCATGTCATCTTATTATTCAGTATTTATAACTTGCA
AAGAAATGAATATCAGAGAGTGAGAGGAACTTGTTTATTGCAGCTTATAATGGTTACAAATAAAGCAATA
GCATCACAAATTTCACAAATAAAGCATTTTTTTCACTGCATTCTAGTTGTGGTTTGTCCAAACTCATCAA
TGTATCTTATCATGTCTGGCTCTAGCTATCCCGCCCCTAACTCCGCCCATCCCGCCCCTAACTCCGCCCA
GTTCCGCCCATTCTCCGCCCCATGGCTGACTAATTTTTTTTATTTATGCAGAGGCCGAGGCCGCCTCGGC
CTCTGAGCTATTCCAGAAGTAGTGAGGAGGCTTTTTTGGAGGCCTAGGGACGTACCCAATTCGCCCTATA
GTGAGTCGTATTACGCGCGCTCACTGGCCGTCGTTTTACAACGTCGTGACTGGGAAAACCCTGGCGTTAC
CCAACTTAATCGCCTTGCAGCACATCCCCCTTTCGCCAGCTGGCGTAATAGCGAAGAGGCCCGCACCGAT
CGCCCTTCCCAACAGTTGCGCAGCCTGAATGGCGAATGGG
[124 nt withheld, positions 6481-6604]
C
[91 nt withheld, positions 6606-6696]
A
[49 nt withheld, positions 6698-6746]
CCTTTGACGTTGGAGTCCACGTTCTTT
[37 nt withheld, positions 6774-6810]
ACCCTATCTCGGTCTATTCTTTTGATTTATAAGGGATTTTGCCGATTTCGGCCTATTGGTTAAAAAATGA
GCTGATTTAACAAAAATTTAACGCGAATTTTAACAAAATATTAACGCTTACAATTTAGGTGGCACTTTTC
GGGGAAATGTGCGCGGAACCCCTATTTGTTTATTTTTCTAAATACATTCAAATATGTATCCGCTCATGAG
ACAATAACCCTGATAAATGCTTCAATAATATTGAAAAAGGAAGAGTATGAGTATTCAACATTTCCGTGTC
GCCCTTATTCCCTTTTTTGCGGCATTTTGCCTTCCTGTTTTTGCTCACCCAGAAACGCTGGTGAAAGTAA
AAGATGCTGAAGATCAGTTGGGTGCACGAGTGGGTTACATCGAACTGGATCTCAACAGCGGTAAGATCCT
TGAGAGTTTTCGCCCCGAAGAACGTTTTCCAATGATGAGCACTTTTAAAGTTCTGCTATGTGGCGCGGTA
TTATCCCGTATTGACGCCGGGCAAGAGCAACTCGGTCGCCGCATACACTATTCTCAGAATGACTTGGTTG
AGTACTCACCAGTCACAGAAAAGCATCTTACGGATGGCATGACAGTAAGAGAATTATGCAGTGCTGCCAT
AACCATGAGTGATAACACTGCGGCCAACTTACTTCTGACAACGATCGGAGGACCGAAGGAGCTAACCGCT
TTTTTGCACAACATGGGGGATCATGTAACTCGCCTTGATCGTTGGGAACCGGAGCTGAATGAAGCCATAC
CAAACGACGAGCGTGACACCACGATGCCTGTAGCAATGGCAACAACGTTGCGCAAACTATTAACTGGCGA
ACTACTTACTCTAGCTTCCCGGCAACAATTAATAGACTGGATGGAGGCGGATAAAGTTGCAGGACCACTT
CTGCGCTCGGCCCTTCCGGCTGGCTGGTTTATTGCTGATAAATCTGGAGCCGGTGAGCGTGGGTCTCGCG
GTATCATTGCAGCACTGGGGCCAGATGGTAAGCCCTCCCGTATCGTAGTTATCTACACGACGGGGAGTCA
GGCAACTATGGATGAACGAAATAGACAGATCGCTGAGATAGGTGCCTCACTGATTAAGCATTGGTAACTG
TCAGACCAAGTTTACTCATATATACTTTAGATTGATTTAAAACTTCATTTTTAATTTAAAAGGATCTAGG
TGAAGATCCTTTTTGATAATCTCATGACCAAAATCCCTTAACGTGAGTTTTCGTTCCACTGAGCGTCAGA
CCCCGTAGAAAAGATCAAAGGATCTTCTTGAGATCCTTTTTTTCTGCGCGTAATCTGCTGCTTGCAAACA
AAAAAACCACCGCTACCAGCGGTGGTTTGTTTGCCGGATCAAGAGCTACCAACTCTTTTTCCGAAGGTAA
CTGGCTTCAGCAGAGCGCAGATACCAAATACTGTTCTTCTAGTGTAGCCGTAGTTAGGCCACCACTTCAA
GAACTCTGTAGCACCGCCTACATACCTCGCTCTGCTAATCCTGTTACCAGTGGCTGCTGCCAGTGGCGAT
AAGTCGTGTCTTACCGGGTTGGACTCAAGACGATAGTTACCGGATAAGGCGCAGCGGTCGGGCTGAACGG
GGGGTTCGTGCACACAGCCCAGCTTGGAGCGAACGACCTACACCGAACTGAGATACCTACAGCGTGAGCT
ATGAGAAAGCGCCACGCTTCCCGAAGGGAGAAAGGCGGACAGGTATCCGGTAAGCGGCAGGGTCGGAACA
GGAGAGCGCACGAGGGAGCTTCCAGGGGGAAACGCCTGGTATCTTTATAGTCCTGTCGGGTTTCGCCACC
TCTGACTTGAGCGTCGATTTTTGTGATGCTCGTCAGGGGGGCGGAGCCTATGGAAAAACGCCAGCAACGC
GGCCTTTTTACGGTTCCTGGCCTTTTGCTGGCCTTTTGCTCACATGTTCTTTCCTGCGTTATCCCCTGAT
TCTGTGGATAACCGTATTACCGCCTTTGAGTGAGCTGATACCGCTCGCCGCAGCCGAACGACCGAGCGCA
GCGAGTCAGTGAGCGAGGAAGCGGAAGAGCGCCCAATACGCAAACCGCCTCTCCCCGCGCGTTGGCCGAT
TCATTAATGCAGCTGGCACGACAGGTTTCCCGACTGGAAAGCGGGCAGTGAGCGCAACGCAATTAATGTG
AGTTAGCTCACTCATTAGGCACCCCAGGCTTTACACTTTATGCTTCCGGCTCGTATGTTGTGTGGAATTG
TGAGCGGATAACAATTTCACACAGGAAACAGCTATGACCATGATTACGCCAAGCGCGCAATTAACCCTCA
CTAAAGGGAACAAAAGCTGGAGCTGCAAGCTTAA
