>Addgene plasmid #141861 | TFORF1656 | depositor partial sequence | sequence record 277720 | Insert
ACCGCCACCATGCTCGCCCTGGAGGCTGCACAGCTCGACGGGCCACACTTCAGCTGTCTGTACCCAGATG
GCGTCTTCTATGACCTGGACAGCTGCAAGCATTCCAGCTACCCTGATTCAGAGGGGGCTCCTGACTCCCT
GTGGGACTGGACTGTGGCCCCACCTGTCCCAGCCACCCCCTATGAAGCCTTCGACCCGGCAGCAGCCGCT
TTTAGCCACCCCCAGGCTGCCCAGCTCTGCTACGAACCCCCCACCTACAGCCCTGCAGGGAACCTCGAAC
TGGCCCCCAGCCTGGAGGCCCCGGGGCCTGGCCTCCCTGCATACCCCACGGAGAACTTCGCTAGCCAGAC
CCTGGTTCCCCCGGCATATGCCCCGTACCCCAGCCCTGTGCTATCAGAGGAGGAAGACTTACCGTTGGAC
AGCCCTGCCCTGGAGGTCTCGGACAGCGAGTCGGATGAGGCCCTCGTGGCTGGCCCCGAGGGGAAGGGAT
CCGAGGCAGGGACTCGCAAGAAGCTGCGCCTGTACCAGTTCCTGCTGGGGCTACTGACGCGCGGGGACAT
GCGTGAGTGCGTGTGGTGGGTGGAGCCAGGCGCCGGCGTCTTCCAGTTCTCCTCCAAGCACAAGGAACTC
CTGGCGCGCCGCTGGGGCCAGCAGAAGGGGAACCGCAAGCGCATGACCTACCAGAAGCTGGCGCGCGCCC
TCCGAAACTACGCCAAGACCGGCGAGATCCGCAAGGTCAAGCGCAAGCTCACCTACCAGTTCGACAGCGC
GCTGCTGCCTGCAGTCCGCCGGGCCTAGTAATGAACTAGTCCGTAACTTGAAAGTATTTCGATTTCTTGG
CTTTATATATCTTGTGGAAAGGACGAGACGAATAGTAGGTTCTTCGATCG
