>Addgene plasmid #141861 | TFORF1656 | depositor partial sequence | sequence record 277721 | Barcode
GACGAATAGTAGGTTCTTCGATCG
